Addgene plasmid #33143: pVS1
Depositing lab: Michael Rosbash. Depositing organization: Brandeis University. Publication: The nuclear exosome and adenylation regulate posttranscriptional tethering of yeast GAL genes to the nuclear periphery. Vodala S, Abruzzi KC, Rosbash M. Mol Cell. 2008 Jul 11;31(1):104-13. 10.1016/j.molcel.2008.05.015 PubMed 18614049.
Backbone
  Vector backbone: Ylplac128
  Modifications to backbone: CEN6ARSH4 element from pRS415 (Christianson et al., 1992) was amplified using primers flanked with AatII sites, digested with AatII and cloned into the AatII site of parent vector carrying 256 copies of LacO (Straight et al., 1998).
  Vector type: Yeast Expression
  Selectable markers: TRP1
Growth in bacteria
  Bacterial resistance: Ampicillin, 100 μg/mL
  Growth temperature: 30°C
  Growth strain: Stbl2
  Copy number: Unknown
Gene/Insert
  Gene/Insert name: LacO (256 copies)
  Species: E. coli
  Insert size (bp): 10000
Terms and licenses: Academic/Nonprofit Terms; Industry Terms: Not Available to Industry
Depositor comments: Addgene cannot verify or guarantee the presence of all 256 copies of LacO. This element is unstable. For use in two-plasmid-based gene-nuclear periphery tethering assay with either plasmids pAK67 (Addgene #33142). pVS2 (Addgene #33144) contains 256 LacO repeats and a GAL-GFP-GALpA-reporter gene (pVS1 is identical but does not contain the reporter gene). The reporter was previously characterized and contains a GFP open reading frame flanked by the GAL1 promoter and GAL1 3′ UTR ([Abruzzi et al., 2006] and [Dower et al., 2004]). pKA67 expresses both LacI-GFP and Nup49-GFP to mark the first plasmid as well as the nuclear periphery with GFP.
How to cite: pVS1 was a gift from Michael Rosbash (Addgene plasmid # 33143 ; http://n2t.net/addgene:33143 ; RRID:Addgene_33143)
