[The description below was written by a language model from this plasmid's Addgene catalogue record.]
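Description:
pVS1 is a yeast plasmid built on the YIplac128 backbone (written "Ylplac128" in the record) that carries an array of 256 copies of the E. coli lac operator (LacO), listed as an insert of about 10 kb. The parent vector with the LacO array was converted from an integrating form to an episomal, centromeric one by cloning the CEN6/ARSH4 element from pRS415 into its AatII site. This element supplies a yeast replication origin and a centromere, so the plasmid is maintained autonomously and segregates stably at low copy. The record lists TRP1 as the yeast selectable marker and ampicillin resistance for selection in bacteria. YIplac128 is generally known as a LEU2 vector, so the TRP1 entry should be taken as recorded rather than confirmed. No feature table is provided, so the bacterial origin and the exact layout of the elements cannot be described.

The plasmid has no expressed payload. The LacO array acts as a binding platform for a LacI-GFP fusion, which makes the plasmid visible as a fluorescent spot in living cells. pVS1 is intended for a two-plasmid assay of gene tethering to the nuclear periphery. The companion plasmid expresses both LacI-GFP, which marks the LacO plasmid, and Nup49-GFP, which outlines the nuclear envelope. pVS1 is the reporter-less counterpart of pVS2, which is otherwise identical but also carries a GFP open reading frame flanked by the GAL1 promoter and GAL1 3′ UTR. pVS1 is therefore suited to serve as the control for localisation in the absence of the GAL reporter gene. The depositor notes that the repeat array is unstable and that the presence of all 256 copies cannot be guaranteed, which fits the recorded use of a recombination-deficient bacterial host strain.
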