>Addgene plasmid #33143 | pVS1 | addgene partial sequence | sequence record 41901 | Amp-R 5'-ATAATACCGCGCCACATAGC-3'
ACGTTCTTCGGGGCGAAACTCTCAAGGATCTTACCGCTGTTGAGATCCAGTTCGATGTAACCCACTCGTG
CACCCAACTGATCTTCAGCATCTTTTACTTTCACCAGCGTTTCTGGGTGAGCAAAAACAGGAAGGCAAAA
TGCCGCAAAAAAGGGAATAAGGGCGACACGGAAATGTTGAATACTCATACTCTTCCTTTTTCAATATTAT
TGAAGCATTTATCAGGGTTATTGTCTCATGAGCGGATACATATTTGAATGTATTTAGAAAAATAAACAAA
TAGGGGTTCCGCGCACATTTCCCCGAAAAGTGCCACCTGGACGGATCGCTTGCCTGTAACTTACACGCGC
CTCGTATCTTTTAATGATGGAATAATTTGGGAATTTACTCTGTGTTTATTTATTTTTATGTTTTGTATTT
GGATTTTAGAAAGTAAATAAAGAAGGTAGAAGAGTTACGGAATGAAGAAAAAAAAATAAACAAAGGTTTA
AAAAATTTCAACAAAAAGCGTACTTTACATATATATTTATTAGACAAGAAAAGCAGATTAAATAGATATA
CATTCGATTAACGATAAGTAAAATGTAAAATCACAGGATTTTCGTGTGTGGTCTTCTACACAGACAAGAT
GAAACAATTCGGCATTAATACCTGAGAGCAGGAAGAGCAAGATAAAAGGTAGTATTTGTTGGCGATCCCC
CTAGAGTCTTTTACATCTTCGGAAAACAAAAACTATTTTTTCTTTAATTTCTTTTTTTACTTTCTATTTT
TAATTTATATATTTATATTAAAAAATTTAAATTATAATTATTTTTTATAGCACGTGATGAAAAGGACCCA
GGTGGCACTAAGAAACCATATTA
