>Addgene plasmid #33143 | pVS1 | addgene partial sequence | sequence record 237245 | Addgene Partial NGS Result
ATGAGTGAGCTAACTCACATTAATTGCGTTGCGCTCACTGCCCGCTTTCCAGTCGGGAAACCTGTCGTGC
CAGCTGCATTAATGAATCGGCCAACGCGCGGGGAGAGGCGGTTTGCGTATTGGGCGCTCTTCCGCTTCCT
CGCTCACTGACTCGCTGCGCTCGGTCGTTCGGCTGCGGCGAGCGGTATCAGCTCACTCAAAGGCGGTAAT
ACGGTTATCCACAGAATCAGGGGATAACGCAGGAAAGAACATGTGAGCAAAAGGCCAGCAAAAGGCCAGG
AACCGTAAAAAGGCCGCGTTGCTGGCGTTTTTCCATAGGCTCCGCCCCCCTGACGAGCATCACAAAAATC
GACGCTCAAGTCAGAGGTGGCGAAACCCGACAGGACTATAAAGATACCAGGCGTTTCCCCCTGGAAGCTC
CCTCGTGCGCTCTCCTGTTCCGACCCTGCCGCTTACCGGATACCTGTCCGCCTTTCTCCCTTCGGGAAGC
GTGGCGCTTTCTCATAGCTCACGCTGTAGGTATCTCAGTTCGGTGTAGGTCGTTCGCTCCAAGCTGGGCT
GTGTGCACGAACCCCCCGTTCAGCCCGACCGCTGCGCCTTATCCGGTAACTATCGTCTTGAGTCCAACCC
GGTAAGACACGACTTATCGCCACTGGCAGCAGCCACTGGTAACAGGATTAGCAGAGCGAGGTATGTAGGC
GGTGCTACAGAGTTCTTGAAGTGGTGGCCTAACTACGGCTACACTAGAAGAACAGTATTTGGTATCTGCG
CTCTGCTGAAGCCAGTTACCTTCGGAAAAAGAGTTGGTAGCTCTTGATCCGGCAAACAAACCACCGCTGG
TAGCGGTGGTTTTTTTGTTTGCAAGCAGCAGATTACGCGCAGAAAAAAAGGATCTCAAGAAGATCCTTTG
ATCTTTTCTACGGGGTCTGACGCTCAGTGGAACGAAAACTCACGTTAAGGGATTTTGGTCATGAGATTAT
CAAAAAGGATCTTCACCTAGATCCTTTTAAATTAAAAATGAAGTTTTAAATCAATCTAAAGTATATATGA
GTAAACTTGGTCTGACAGTTACCAATGCTTAATCAGTGAGGCACCTATCTCAGCGATCTGTCTATTTCGT
TCATCCATAGTTGCCTGACTCCCCGTCGTGTAGATAACTACGATACGGGAGGGCTTACCATCTGGCCCCA
GTGCTGCAATGATACCGCGAGACCCACGCTCACCGGCTCCAGATTTATCAGCAATAAACCAGCCAGCCGG
AAGGGCCGAGCGCAGAAGTGGTCCTGCAACTTTATCCGCCTCCATCCAGTCTATTAATTGTTGCCGGGAA
GCTAGAGTAAGTAGTTCGCCAGTTAATAGTTTGCGCAACGTTGTTGCCATTGCTACAGGCATCGTGGTGT
CACGCTCGTCGTTTGGTATGGCTTCATTCAGCTCCGGTTCCCAACGATCAAGGCGAGTTACATGATCCCC
CATGTTGTGCAAAAAAGCGGTTAGCTCCTTCGGTCCTCCGATCGTTGTCAGAAGTAAGTTGGCCGCAGTG
TTATCACTCATGGTTATGGCAGCACTGCATAATTCTCTTACTGTCATGCCATCCGTAAGATGCTTTTCTG
TGACTGGTGAGTACTCAACCAAGTCATTCTGAGAATAGTGTATGCGGCGACCGAGTTGCTCTTGCCCGGC
GTCAATACGGGATAATACCGCGCCACATAGCAGAACTTTAAAAGTGCTCATCATTGGAAAACGTTCTTCG
GGGCGAAAACTCTCAAGGATCTTACCGCTGTTGAGATCCAGTTCGATGTAACCCACTCGTGCACCCAACT
GATCTTCAGCATCTTTTACTTTCACCAGCGTTTCTGGGTGAGCAAAAACAGGAAGGCAAAATGCCGCAAA
AAAGGGAATAAGGGCGACACGGAAATGTTGAATACTCATACTCTTCCTTTTTCAATATTATTGAAGCATT
TATCAGGGTTATTGTCTCATGAGCGGATACATATTTGAATGTATTTAGAAAAATAAACAAATAGGGGTTC
CGCGCACATTTCCCCGAAAAGTGCCACCTGGACGGATCGCTTGCCTGTAACTTACACGCGCCTCGTATCT
TTTAATGATGGAATAATTTGGGAATTTACTCTGTGTTTATTTATTTTTATGTTTTGTATTTGGATTTTAG
AAAGTAAATAAAGAAGGTAGAAGAGTTACGGAATGAAGAAAAAAAAATAAACAAAGGTTTAAAAAATTTC
AACAAAAAGCGTACTTTACATATATATTTATTAGACAAGAAAAGCAGATTAAATAGATATACATTCGATT
AACGATAAGTAAAATGTAAAATCACAGGATTTTCGTGTGTGGTCTTCTACACAGACAAGATGAAACAATT
CGGCATTAATACCTGAGAGCAGGAAGAGCAAGATAAAAGGTAGTATTTGTTGGCGATCCCCCTAGAGTCT
TTTACATCTTCGGAAAACAAAAACTATTTTTTCTTTAATTTCTTTTTTTACTTTCTATTTTTAATTTATA
TATTTATATTAAAAAATTTAAATTATAATTATTTTTATAGCACGTGATGAAAAGGACCCAGGTGGCACTA
AGAAACCATATTATCATGACATTAACCTATAAAAATAGGCGTATCACGAGGCCAATTCGGTCGAAAAAAG
AAAAGGAGAGGGCCAAGAGGGAGGGCATTGGTGACTATTGAGCACGTGAGTATACGTGATTAAGCACACA
AAGGCAGCTTGGAGTATGTCTGTTATTAATTTCACAGGTAGTTCTGGTCCATTGGTGAAAGTTTGCGGCT
TGCAGAGCACAGAGGCCGCAGAATGTGCACTAGATTCCGATGCTGACTTGCTGGGTATTATATGTGTGCC
CAATAGAAAGAGAACAATTGACCCGGTTATTGCAAGGAAAATTTCAAGTCTTGTAAAAGCATATAAAAAT
AGTTCAGGCACTCCGAAATACTTGGTTGGCGTGTTTCGTAATCAACCTAAGGAGGATGTTTTGGCTCTGG
TCAATGATTACGGCATTGATATCGTCCAACTGCATGGAGATGAGTCGTGGCAAGAATACCAAGAGTTCCT
CGGTTTGCCAGTTATTAAAAGACTCGTATTTCCAAAAGACTGCAACATACTACTCAGTGCAGCTTCACAG
AAACCTCATTCGTTTATTCCCTTGTTTGATTCAGAAGCAGGTGGGACAGGTGAACTTTTGGATTGGAACT
CGATTTCTGACTGGGTTGGAAGGCAAGAGAGCCCCGAGAGCTTACATTTTATGTTAGCTGGTGGACTGAC
GCCAGAAAATGTTGGTGATGCGCTTAGATTAAATGGCGTTATTGGTGTTGATGTAAGCGGAGGTGTGGAG
ACAAATGGTGTAAAAGACTCTAACAAAATAGCAAATTTCGTCAAAAATGCTAAGAAATAGGTTATTACTG
AGTAGTATTTATTTAAGTATTGTTTGTGCACTTGCCTGCAAGCCTTTTGAAAAGCAAGCATAAAAGATCG
CCCTTTCGTCTCGCGCGTTTCGGTGATGACGGTGAAAACCTCTGACACATGCAGCTCCCGGAGACGGTCA
CAGCTTGTCTGTAAGCGGATGCCGGGAGCAGACAAGCCCGTCAGGGCGCGTCAGCGGGTGTTGGCGGGTG
TCGGGGCTGGCTTAACTATGCGGCATCAGAGCAGATTGTACTGAGAGTGCACCATATGCGGTGTGAAATA
CCGCACAGATGCGTAAGGAGAAAATACCGCATCAGGCGCCATTCGCCATTCAGGCTGCGCAACTGTTGGG
AAGGGCGATCGGTGCGGGCCTCTTCGCTATTACGCCAGCTGGCGAAAGGGGGATGTGCTGCAAGGCGATT
AAGTTGGGTAACGCCAGGGTTTTCCCAGTCACGACGTTGTAAAACGACGGCCAGTGAATTCGAGCTCGGT
ACCCGGGGATCCCTCGAGGAATTCCACATGTGGAATTGTGAGCGGATAACAATTTGTGGCCACATGTGGA
ATTGTGAGCGGATAACAATTTGTGGCCACATGTGGAATTGTGAGCGGATAACAATTTGTGGCCACATGTG
GAATTGTGAGCGGATAACAATTTGTGGCCACATGTGGAATTGTGAGCGGATAACAATTTGTGGCCACATG
TGGAATTGTGAGCGGATAACAATTTGTGGCCACATGTGGAATTGTGAGCGGATAACAATTTGTGGAATTC
GGCGCCTCTAGAGTCGACGCATGCAAGCTTGGCGTAATCATGGTCATAGCTGTTTCCTGTGTGAAATTGT
TATCCGCTCACAATTCCACACAACATACGAGCCGGAAGCATAAAGTGTAAAGCCTGGGGTGCCTA
